>Addgene plasmid #137671 | pHM153IEnv | addgene full sequence | sequence record 273385 | Addgene NGS Result
GACGGATCGGGAGATCTCCCGATCCCCTATGGTGCACTCTCAGTACAATCTGCTCTGATGCCGCATAGTT
AAGCCAGTATCTGCTCCCTGCTTGTGTGTTGGAGGTCGCTGAGTAGTGCGCGAGCAAAATTTAAGCTACA
ACAAGGCAAGGCTTGACCGACAATTGCATGAAGAATCTGCTTAGGGTTAGGCGTTTTGCGCTGCTTCGCG
ATGTACGGGCCAGATATACGCGTTGACATTGATTATTGACTAGTTATTAATAGTAATCAATTACGGGGTC
ATTAGTTCATAGCCCATATATGGAGTTCCGCGTTACATAACTTACGGTAAATGGCCCGCCTGGCTGACCG
CCCAACGACCCCCGCCCATTGACGTCAATAATGACGTATGTTCCCATAGTAACGCCAATAGGGACTTTCC
ATTGACGTCAATGGGTGGAGTATTTACGGTAAACTGCCCACTTGGCAGTACATCAAGTGTATCATATGCC
AAGTACGCCCCCTATTGACGTCAATGACGGTAAATGGCCCGCCTGGCATTATGCCCAGTACATGACCTTA
TGGGACTTTCCTACTTGGCAGTACATCTACGTATTAGTCATCGCTATTACCATGGTGATGCGGTTTTGGC
AGTACATCAATGGGCGTGGATAGCGGTTTGACTCACGGGGATTTCCAAGTCTCCACCCCATTGACGTCAA
TGGGAGTTTGTTTTGGCACCAAAATCAACGGGACTTTCCAAAATGTCGTAACAACTCCGCCCCATTGACG
CAAATGGGCGGTAGGCGTGTACGGTGGGAGGTCTATATAAGCAGAGCTCTCTGGCTAACTAGAGAACCCA
CTGCTTACTGGCTTATCGAAATTAATACGACTCACTATAGGGAGACCCAAGCTGGCTAGTTAAGCTTGGT
ACCGAGCTCGGATCCAGTACCCTTCACCGATCAAGCTTTAGGCATCTCCTATGGCAGGAAGAAGCGGAAG
CACCGACGAGGATCTCCTCAGAGCAGTAAGGATCATCAAAATCCTATACCAAAGCAGTAAGTACTAAATA
CATGTAATGACACCTTTGGAAATTAGTGCAATAGTAGGACTGATAGTAGCGCTAATCTTAGCAATAGTAG
TGTGGACTATAGTAGCTATACAAATCAAACAATTACTAAGACAAAGGAAAATAGACAGGTTAATTAAGAG
AATAAGAGAAAGAGAAGAAGACAGTGGAAATGAGAGTGAAGGAGACACCGATGACTTGGCCAAACTTTTG
GAAATGGGGGACTTTGCTCCTTGGGTTGGTGATGATATGTAGTGCCTCAGACAACTTATGGGTTACAGTT
TATTATGGGGTTCCTGTGTGGAAAGATGCAGATACCACCTTATTTTGTGCATCAGATGCCAAAGCACAGG
ACCCAGAAGTGCACAATGTCTGGGCCACACATGCCTGTGTACCCACAGACCCCAACCCACAAGAAATGCA
CCTGGTAAATGTAACAGAGAATTTTAACATGTGGAAAAATAACATGGTAGAACAGATGCAGGAGGATGTA
ATCAGTTTATGGGACCAAAGTCTACAGCCATGTGTAAAGTTAACCCCTCTCTGCGTTACTTTGAACTGTA
CCCAGGCTAATCCGACTAATGTCACTAAGAACGCTGTCCCAGGAGCTGGAGCTAACTTAGAAAATGTAAC
AGAAGAAATAAGAAACTGTTCTTTTAATATGACCACAGAACTAAGAGATAAGAAGAAGAAGGTCTATGCA
CTCTTTTATAAGATTGATATAGTACAACTTGGAAGTAATAATAATAGTAGTAATAATAAGAGTAGTAATT
CTAGTGATTATAGTGAGTATAGGTTAATAAATTGTAATACTTCAGTCATTAAACAGGCTTGTCCAAAGGT
ATCTTTTGATCCAATTCCTATACATTATTGTACTCCAGCTGGTTATGCGCTTCTAAAGTGTAATGAGAAG
AATTTCACTGGGACAGGGCCATGTAAAAATGTCAGCTCAGTACAATGCACACATGGAATTAAGCCAGTGG
TATCAACTCAATTACTATTAAATGGCAGTCTAGCAGAAGGAGACATAATAATCAGATCTGAAAATCTCAC
AAACAATGCCAAAACCATAATAGTGCACCTTAATGAAACTGTAGAAATCAATTGTACTAGACCCTCCAAC
AATACGAGAACAAGTATGTCTATAGGACCAGGACAAGTATTCTATAGAACAGGAGATATAATAGGAGATA
TAAGACAAGCATATTGTGTGATTAATGCAACAAAATGGAATGAAACTTTAAGACAGGTAGTTGGAAAATT
AAGAGAACATTTTCATAATAAGACAATAATCTTTCAACCACCCTCAGGAGGAGATCTAGAAATTACAACA
CATCATTTTAATTGTAGAGGGGAATTTTTCTATTGCAATACAACAAAACTGTTTAATAGTACTTGGTACA
GAAATGGAACTGTGGATGGGGGCAATAGCACAATTCCCAATATCACAATTCCCTGCAGGATAAAGCAAAT
TATAAACATGTGGCAGGGAGTAGGACAAGCAATGTATGCTCCTCCCATCAGTGGAGTAATTAATTGTACA
TCAAATATTACAGGAATACTATTGACAAGAGATGGTGGTAATAACAACACTAGCGAAAGTGAAACCTTTA
GACCTGGAGGAGGAAATATAAAGGACAATTGGAGAAGTGAATTATATAAATATAAAGTAGTACAAATTGA
ACCATTAGGAATAGCACCCACCAAGGCAAAGAGAAGAGTGGTGGAGAGAGAAAAAAGAGCAGTGGGAATA
GGAGCTATGATCTTTGGGTTCTTAGGAGCAGCAGGAAGCACTATGGGCGCGGCGTCAATAACGCTGACGG
TACAGGCCAGACAATTATTGTCTGGTATAGTGCAACAGCAAAGCAATTTGCTGAGGGCTATAGAGGCGCA
GCAGCATTTGCTGCAACTCACAGTCTGGGGCATTAAACAGCTCCAGGCAAGAGTCCTGGCTGTGGAAAGA
TACCTACAGGATCAAAAGCTCCTAGGACTTTGGGGCTGCTCTGGAAAAACCATCTGCACCACTGCTGTGC
CTTGGAACTCCACTTGGAGTAATAAATCTTTTGACCAAATTTGGCAAAACATGACATGGATAGAATGGGA
GAGAGAAATTAGCAATTACACAGACCAAATATATGGTATACTTACAGAATCGCAGAACCAGCAGGAAAGG
AATGAAAAGGATTTGTTAGAATTGGATAAATGGGCAAGTCTGTGGAATTGGTTTAGTATAACAAACTGGC
TGTGGTATATAAGAATATTTATAATGATAGTAGGAGGCTTAATAGGTTTAAGAATAATTTTTGCTGTGCT
TTCTATAGTAAATAGAGTTAGGCAGGGATACTCACCTTTGTCTTTCCAGATCCCCCTCCATCAGCAGAGG
GAACCAGACAGACTCGAAAGAATCGAAGAAGAAGGTGGCGAGCAAGGCAGAGACAGATCAGTGCGCTTAG
TGACCGGATTCTTAGCACTTGCCTGGGACGATCTCCGGAGCCTGTGCCTTTTCAGCTACCACCGCTTGAG
AGACTTCGTATTGATTGTAGCGAGGACAGTGGACCAGGGACTGAGACGGGGGTGGGAAGGCCTCAAATAT
CTGGGGAACCTCCTGATATATTGGAGCCAGGAACTGAAAATTAGTGCTATCTCTTTGTTTGATACTATAG
CAATAGCAGTAGCTGGGTGGACAGATAGGGTTATAGAAGTAGCACAAGGAGCTTGGCGAGCCATTCTACA
CATACCTAGAAGAATCAGACAGGGATTAGAAAGGGCTCTGCTATAACATGGGAAACAAGTGGTCAAAAAG
TAGCATAGTGGGATGGCCTCAGATCAGGGAAAGAATAAGGCGGACTCCTCCAGCAGCAGAAGGAGTAGGA
GCAGTATCTCAAGACGGATCCAGCTAAGGGTCAAGACAATTCTGCAGATATCCAGCACAGTGGCGGCCGC
TCGAGTCTAGAGGGCCCGCGGTTCGAAGGTAAGCCTATCCCTAACCCTCTCCTCGGTCTCGATTCTACGC
GTACCGGTCATCATCACCATCACCATTGAGTTTAAACCCGCTGATCAGCCTCGACTGTGCCTTCTAGTTG
CCAGCCATCTGTTGTTTGCCCCTCCCCCGTGCCTTCCTTGACCCTGGAAGGTGCCACTCCCACTGTCCTT
TCCTAATAAAATGAGGAAATTGCATCGCATTGTCTGAGTAGGTGTCATTCTATTCTGGGGGGTGGGGTGG
GGCAGGACAGCAAGGGGGAGGATTGGGAAGACAATAGCAGGCATGCTGGGGATGCGGTGGGCTCTATGGC
TTCTGAGGCGGAAAGAACCAGCTGGGGCTCTAGGGGGTATCCCC
[124 nt withheld, positions 4385-4508]
C
[91 nt withheld, positions 4510-4600]
A
[49 nt withheld, positions 4602-4650]
CCTTTGACGTTGGAGTCCACGTTCTTT
[37 nt withheld, positions 4678-4714]
ACCCTATCTCGGTCTATTCTTTTGATTTATAAGGGATTTTGCCGATTTCGGCCTATTGGTTAAAAAATGA
GCTGATTTAACAAAAATTTAACGCGAATTAATTCTGTGGAATGTGTGTCAGTTAGGGTGTGGAAAGTCCC
CAGGCTCCCCAGCAGGCAGAAGTATGCAAAGCATGCATCTCAATTAGTCAGCAACCAGGTGTGGAAAGTC
CCCAGGCTCCCCAGCAGGCAGAAGTATGCAAAGCATGCATCTCAATTAGTCAGCAACCATAGTCCCGCCC
CTAACTCCGCCCATCCCGCCCCTAACTCCGCCCAGTTCCGCCCATTCTCCGCCCCATGGCTGACTAATTT
TTTTTATTTATGCAGAGGCCGAGGCCGCCTCTGCCTCTGAGCTATTCCAGAAGTAGTGAGGAGGCTTTTT
TGGAGGCCTAGGCTTTTGCAAAAAGCTCCCGGGAGCTTGTATATCCATTTTCGGATCTGATCAAGAGACA
GGATGAGGATCGTTTCGCATGATTGAACAAGATGGATTGCACGCAGGTTCTCCGGCCGCTTGGGTGGAGA
GGCTATTCGGCTATGACTGGGCACAACAGACAATCGGCTGCTCTGATGCCGCCGTGTTCCGGCTGTCAGC
GCAGGGGCGCCCGGTTCTTTTTGTCAAGACCGACCTGTCCGGTGCCCTGAATGAACTGCAGGACGAGGCA
GCGCGGCTATCGTGGCTGGCCACGACGGGCGTTCCTTGCGCAGCTGTGCTCGACGTTGTCACTGAAGCGG
GAAGGGACTGGCTGCTATTGGGCGAAGTGCCGGGGCAGGATCTCCTGTCATCTCACCTTGCTCCTGCCGA
GAAAGTATCCATCATGGCTGATGCAATGCGGCGGCTGCATACGCTTGATCCGGCTACCTGCCCATTCGAC
CACCAAGCGAAACATCGCATCGAGCGAGCACGTACTCGGATGGAAGCCGGTCTTGTCGATCAGGATGATC
TGGACGAAGAGCATCAGGGGCTCGCGCCAGCCGAACTGTTCGCCAGGCTCAAGGCGCGCATGCCCGACGG
CGAGGATCTCGTCGTGACCCATGGCGATGCCTGCTTGCCGAATATCATGGTGGAAAATGGCCGCTTTTCT
GGATTCATCGACTGTGGCCGGCTGGGTGTGGCGGACCGCTATCAGGACATAGCGTTGGCTACCCGTGATA
TTGCTGAAGAGCTTGGCGGCGAATGGGCTGACCGCTTCCTCGTGCTTTACGGTATCGCCGCTCCCGATTC
GCAGCGCATCGCCTTCTATCGCCTTCTTGACGAGTTCTTCTGAGCGGGACTCTGGGGTTCGCGAAATGAC
CGACCAAGCGACGCCCAACCTGCCATCACGAGATTTCGATTCCACCGCCGCCTTCTATGAAAGGTTGGGC
TTCGGAATCGTTTTCCGGGACGCCGGCTGGATGATCCTCCAGCGCGGGGATCTCATGCTGGAGTTCTTCG
CCCACCCCAACTTGTTTATTGCAGCTTATAATGGTTACAAATAAAGCAATAGCATCACAAATTTCACAAA
TAAAGCATTTTTTTCACTGCATTCTAGTTGTGGTTTGTCCAAACTCATCAATGTATCTTATCATGTCTGT
ATACCGTCGACCTCTAGCTAGAGCTTGGCGTAATCATGGTCATAGCTGTTTCCTGTGTGAAATTGTTATC
CGCTCACAATTCCACACAACATACGAGCCGGAAGCATAAAGTGTAAAGCCTGGGGTGCCTAATGAGTGAG
CTAACTCACATTAATTGCGTTGCGCTCACTGCCCGCTTTCCAGTCGGGAAACCTGTCGTGCCAGCTGCAT
TAATGAATCGGCCAACGCGCGGGGAGAGGCGGTTTGCGTATTGGGCGCTCTTCCGCTTCCTCGCTCACTG
ACTCGCTGCGCTCGGTCGTTCGGCTGCGGCGAGCGGTATCAGCTCACTCAAAGGCGGTAATACGGTTATC
CACAGAATCAGGGGATAACGCAGGAAAGAACATGTGAGCAAAAGGCCAGCAAAAGGCCAGGAACCGTAAA
AAGGCCGCGTTGCTGGCGTTTTTCCATAGGCTCCGCCCCCCTGACGAGCATCACAAAAATCGACGCTCAA
GTCAGAGGTGGCGAAACCCGACAGGACTATAAAGATACCAGGCGTTTCCCCCTGGAAGCTCCCTCGTGCG
CTCTCCTGTTCCGACCCTGCCGCTTACCGGATACCTGTCCGCCTTTCTCCCTTCGGGAAGCGTGGCGCTT
TCTCATAGCTCACGCTGTAGGTATCTCAGTTCGGTGTAGGTCGTTCGCTCCAAGCTGGGCTGTGTGCACG
AACCCCCCGTTCAGCCCGACCGCTGCGCCTTATCCGGTAACTATCGTCTTGAGTCCAACCCGGTAAGACA
CGACTTATCGCCACTGGCAGCAGCCACTGGTAACAGGATTAGCAGAGCGAGGTATGTAGGCGGTGCTACA
GAGTTCTTGAAGTGGTGGCCTAACTACGGCTACACTAGAAGAACAGTATTTGGTATCTGCGCTCTGCTGA
AGCCAGTTACCTTCGGAAAAAGAGTTGGTAGCTCTTGATCCGGCAAACAAACCACCGCTGGTAGCGGTGG
TTTTTTTGTTTGCAAGCAGCAGATTACGCGCAGAAAAAAAGGATCTCAAGAAGATCCTTTGATCTTTTCT
ACGGGGTCTGACGCTCAGTGGAACGAAAACTCACGTTAAGGGATTTTGGTCATGAGATTATCAAAAAGGA
TCTTCACCTAGATCCTTTTAAATTAAAAATGAAGTTTTAAATCAATCTAAAGTATATATGAGTAAACTTG
GTCTGACAGTTACCAATGCTTAATCAGTGAGGCACCTATCTCAGCGATCTGTCTATTTCGTTCATCCATA
GTTGCCTGACTCCCCGTCGTGTAGATAACTACGATACGGGAGGGCTTACCATCTGGCCCCAGTGCTGCAA
TGATACCGCGAGACCCACGCTCACCGGCTCCAGATTTATCAGCAATAAACCAGCCAGCCGGAAGGGCCGA
GCGCAGAAGTGGTCCTGCAACTTTATCCGCCTCCATCCAGTCTATTAATTGTTGCCGGGAAGCTAGAGTA
AGTAGTTCGCCAGTTAATAGTTTGCGCAACGTTGTTGCCATTGCTACAGGCATCGTGGTGTCACGCTCGT
CGTTTGGTATGGCTTCATTCAGCTCCGGTTCCCAACGATCAAGGCGAGTTACATGATCCCCCATGTTGTG
CAAAAAAGCGGTTAGCTCCTTCGGTCCTCCGATCGTTGTCAGAAGTAAGTTGGCCGCAGTGTTATCACTC
ATGGTTATGGCAGCACTGCATAATTCTCTTACTGTCATGCCATCCGTAAGATGCTTTTCTGTGACTGGTG
AGTACTCAACCAAGTCATTCTGAGAATAGTGTATGCGGCGACCGAGTTGCTCTTGCCCGGCGTCAATACG
GGATAATACCGCGCCACATAGCAGAACTTTAAAAGTGCTCATCATTGGAAAACGTTCTTCGGGGCGAAAA
CTCTCAAGGATCTTACCGCTGTTGAGATCCAGTTCGATGTAACCCACTCGTGCACCCAACTGATCTTCAG
CATCTTTTACTTTCACCAGCGTTTCTGGGTGAGCAAAAACAGGAAGGCAAAATGCCGCAAAAAAGGGAAT
AAGGGCGACACGGAAATGTTGAATACTCATACTCTTCCTTTTTCAATATTATTGAAGCATTTATCAGGGT
TATTGTCTCATGAGCGGATACATATTTGAATGTATTTAGAAAAATAAACAAATAGGGGTTCCGCGCACAT
TTCCCCGAAAAGTGCCACCTGACGTC
Features (pLannotate 1.2.2; 23 found; start..end, strand, type, name):
     28..80      -  misc_feature   bom (fragment): basis of mobility region from pBR322
    235..614     +  enhancer       CMV enhancer: human cytomegalovirus immediate early enhancer
    615..818     +  promoter       CMV promoter: human cytomegalovirus (CMV) immediate early promoter
    814..847     +  LTR            5' LTR (truncated) (fragment): truncated 5' long terminal repeat (LTR) from HIV-1
    863..881     +  promoter       T7 promoter: promoter for bacteriophage T7 RNA polymerase
    927..1037    +  CDS            tat (fragment): TAT_HV1Z2 - Experimental evidence at protein level: Swiss-Prot protein existence level 1. Extracellular circulating Tat can be endocytosed by surrounding uninfected cells via the binding to several surface receptors such as CD26, CXCR4, heparan sulfate proteoglycans (HSPG) or LDLR. Neurons are rarely infected, but they internalize Tat via their LDLR. Through its interaction with nuclear HATs, Tat is potentially able to control the acetylation-dependent cellular gene expression. Modulates the expression of many cellular genes involved in cell survival, proliferation or in coding for cytokines o
   1220..3823    +  CDS            env: ENV_HV1S3 - Experimental evidence at protein level: Swiss-Prot protein existence level 1. [Transmembrane protein gp41]: Acts as a class I viral fusion protein. Under the current model, the protein has at least 3 conformational states: pre-fusion native state, pre-hairpin intermediate state, and post-fusion hairpin state. During fusion of viral and target intracellular membranes, the coiled coil regions (heptad repeats) assume a trimer-of-hairpins structure, positioning the fusion peptide in close proximity to the C-terminal region of the ectodomain. The formation of this structure appears to d
   3828..3935    +  CDS            nef (fragment): NEF_HV1Z2 - Experimental evidence at protein level: Swiss-Prot protein existence level 1. Extracellular Nef protein targets CD4(+) T-lymphocytes for apoptosis by interacting with CXCR4 surface receptors. From Human immunodeficiency virus type 1 group M subtype D (isolate Z2/CDC-Z34) (HIV-1).
   4018..4059    +  CDS            V5 tag: epitope tag from simian virus 5
   4115..4339    +  polyA_signal   bGH poly(A) signal: bovine growth hormone polyadenylation signal
   4343..4364    +  promoter       SV40 promoter (fragment): SV40 enhancer and early promoter
   4385..4813    +  rep_origin     f1 ori (sequence partly withheld): f1 bacteriophage origin of replication; arrow indicates direction of (+) strand synthesis
   4827..5156    +  promoter       SV40 promoter: SV40 enhancer and early promoter
   5223..6014    +  CDS            neo: KKA2_KLEPN - Also known as kan, nptII. Experimental evidence at protein level: Swiss-Prot protein existence level 1. Resistance to kanamycin, neomycin, paromomycin, ribostamycin, butirosin and gentamicin B. From Klebsiella pneumoniae.
   6040..6198    +  CDS            ble (fragment): BLE_KLEPN - Experimental evidence at protein level: Swiss-Prot protein existence level 1. Binding protein with a strong affinity to the bleomycin family of antibiotics. Binds to CL990; an antimitotic-antibiotic compound. From Klebsiella pneumoniae.
   6193..6314    +  polyA_signal   SV40 poly(A) signal: SV40 polyadenylation signal
   6387..6403    -  protein_bind   lac operator: The lac repressor binds to the lac operator to inhibit transcription in E. coli. This inhibition can be relieved by adding lactose or isopropyl-β-D-thiogalactopyranoside (IPTG). lac repressor encoded by lacI
   6411..6441    -  promoter       lac promoter: promoter for the E. coli lac operon
   6456..6477    -  protein_bind   CAP binding site: CAP binding activates transcription in the presence of cAMP. E. coli catabolite activator protein
   6490..6582    -  CDS            lacI (fragment): lac repressor; lacI; The lac repressor binds to the lac operator to inhibit transcription in E. coli. This inhibition can be relieved by adding lactose or isopropyl-β-D-thiogalactopyranoside (IPTG).
   6765..7353    -  rep_origin     ori: high-copy-number ColE1/pMB1/pBR322/pUC origin of replication
   7524..8384    -  CDS            AmpR: β-lactamase; bla; confers resistance to ampicillin, carbenicillin, and related antibiotics
   8385..8489    -  promoter       AmpR promoter: bla
