[The description below was written by a language model from this plasmid's Addgene catalogue record and pLannotate feature annotations shown in this document.]
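Description:
pHM153IEnv is a mammalian expression plasmid built on the Invitrogen pcDNA3.1D/V5-His-TOPO backbone and carrying an HIV-1 envelope glycoprotein gene. The env sequence was reverse transcribed from viral RNA in an HIV-1-infected patient sample from Singapore and inserted by TOPO cloning. In bacteria the plasmid replicates from a high-copy ColE1/pUC-type origin and is selected with ampicillin through the β-lactamase gene. An f1 origin is also present, as in the parent vector. For stable selection in mammalian cells, an SV40 early promoter drives the neomycin phosphotransferase gene, which confers G418 resistance and is terminated by an SV40 polyadenylation signal.

The payload is transcribed from the human CMV immediate-early enhancer and promoter and ends at the bovine growth hormone polyadenylation signal. A T7 promoter lies just upstream of the cloning site. The annotated env open reading frame spans about 2.6 kb, matching the recorded insert size, and encodes the full envelope precursor, which includes the gp41 fusion subunit. Short fragments annotated as tat upstream and nef downstream suggest that the amplified patient-derived segment extends slightly beyond env into the neighbouring viral reading frames. This is usual for env amplicons, because these genes flank or overlap env in the HIV-1 genome. A V5 epitope tag from the backbone sits downstream of the insert. Because the nef fragment lies between env and the tag, the record does not show that Env is expressed as a V5 fusion.

The associated study compared HIV-1 subtypes CRF01_AE and B in their use of low CCR5 levels, their susceptibility to maraviroc and their potential N-glycosylation sites. The plasmid therefore serves to express a primary-isolate Env in mammalian cells for that kind of coreceptor-use and entry-inhibitor work. The record does not state which subtype this clone belongs to.
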