Addgene plasmid #137671: pHM153IEnv
Purpose: Express HIV Env which is isolated a from IRB approved HIV infected patient samples from Singapore and cloned into expression vector (pcDNA 3.1)
Depositing lab: Anjali Joshi. Depositing organization: Texas Tech University Health Sciences Center El Paso. Publication: HIV-1 subtype CRF01_AE and B differ in utilization of low levels of CCR5, Maraviroc susceptibility and potential N-glycosylation sites. Joshi A, Cox EK, Sedano MJ, Punke EB, Lee RT, Maurer-Stroh S, Kaur P, Ng OT, Garg H. Virology. 2017 Dec;512:222-233. doi: 10.1016/j.virol.2017.09.026. Epub 2017 Oct 9. PubMed 29020646.
Backbone
  Vector backbone: pcDNA3.1D/V5-His-TOPO
  Backbone manufacturer: Invitrogen
  Vector type: Mammalian Expression
  Selectable markers: Neomycin (select with G418)
Growth in bacteria
  Bacterial resistance: Ampicillin, 100 μg/mL
  Growth temperature: 37°C
  Growth strain: DH5alpha
  Copy number: High Copy
Gene/Insert
  Gene/Insert name: HIV-1 Envelope Glycoprotein
  Species: HIV-1
  Insert size (bp): 2607
  GenBank ID: KY213721.1
  Cloning method: TOPO Cloning
Terms and licenses: Academic/Nonprofit Terms; Industry Terms: Not Available to Industry
Depositor comments: HIV-1 infected Patient Samples from Singapore, reverse transcribed RNA cloned into expression vector
How to cite: pHM153IEnv was a gift from Anjali Joshi (Addgene plasmid # 137671 ; http://n2t.net/addgene:137671 ; RRID:Addgene_137671)
