>Addgene plasmid #137671 | pHM153IEnv | depositor partial sequence | sequence record 265803 | Env Sequence only
ATGAGAGTGAAGGAGACACCGATGACTTGGCCAAACTTTTGGAAATGGGGGACTTTGCTCCTTGGGTTGG
TGATGATATGTAGTGCCTCAGACAACTTATGGGTTACAGTTTATTATGGGGTTCCTGTGTGGAAAGATGC
AGATACCACCTTATTTTGTGCATCAGATGCCAAAGCACAGGACCCAGAAGTGCACAATGTCTGGGCCACA
CATGCCTGTGTACCCACAGACCCCAACCCACAAGAAATGCACCTGGTAAATGTAACAGAGAATTTTAACA
TGTGGAAAAATAACATGGTAGAACAGATGCAGGAGGATGTAATCAGTTTATGGGACCAAAGTCTACAGCC
ATGTGTAAAGTTAACCCCTCTCTGCGTTACTTTGAACTGTACCCAGGCTAATCCGACTAATGTCACTAAG
AACGCTGTCCCAGGAGCTGGAGCTAACTTAGAAAATGTAACAGAAGAAATAAGAAACTGTTCTTTTAATA
TGACCACAGAACTAAGAGATAAGAAGAAGAAGGTCTATGCACTCTTTTATAAGATTGATATAGTACAACT
TGGAAGTAATAATAATAGTAGTAATAATAAGAGTAGTAATTCTAGTGATTATAGTGAGTATAGGTTAATA
AATTGTAATACTTCAGTCATTAAACAGGCTTGTCCAAAGGTATCTTTTGATCCAATTCCTATACATTATT
GTACTCCAGCTGGTTATGCGCTTCTAAAGTGTAATGAGAAGAATTTCACTGGGACAGGGCCATGTAAAAA
TGTCAGCTCAGTACAATGCACACATGGAATTAAGCCAGTGGTATCAACTCAATTACTATTAAATGGCAGT
CTAGCAGAAGGAGACATAATAATCAGATCTGAAAATCTCACAAACAATGCCAAAACCATAATAGTGCACC
TTAATGAAACTGTAGAAATCAATTGTACTAGACCCTCCAACAATACGAGAACAAGTATGTCTATAGGACC
AGGACAAGTATTCTATAGAACAGGAGATATAATAGGAGATATAAGACAAGCATATTGTGTGATTAATGCA
ACAAAATGGAATGAAACTTTAAGACAGGTAGTTGGAAAATTAAGAGAACATTTTCATAATAAGACAATAA
TCTTTCAACCACCCTCAGGAGGAGATCTAGAAATTACAACACATCATTTTAATTGTAGAGGGGAATTTTT
CTATTGCAATACAACAAAACTGTTTAATAGTACTTGGTACAGAAATGGAACTGTGGATGGGGGCAATAGC
ACAATTCCCAATATCACAATTCCCTGCAGGATAAAGCAAATTATAAACATGTGGCAGGGAGTAGGACAAG
CAATGTATGCTCCTCCCATCAGTGGAGTAATTAATTGTACATCAAATATTACAGGAATACTATTGACAAG
AGATGGTGGTAATAACAACACTAGCGAAAGTGAAACCTTTAGACCTGGAGGAGGAAATATAAAGGACAAT
TGGAGAAGTGAATTATATAAATATAAAGTAGTACAAATTGAACCATTAGGAATAGCACCCACCAAGGCAA
AGAGAAGAGTGGTGGAGAGAGAAAAAAGAGCAGTGGGAATAGGAGCTATGATCTTTGGGTTCTTAGGAGC
AGCAGGAAGCACTATGGGCGCGGCGTCAATAACGCTGACGGTACAGGCCAGACAATTATTGTCTGGTATA
GTGCAACAGCAAAGCAATTTGCTGAGGGCTATAGAGGCGCAGCAGCATTTGCTGCAACTCACAGTCTGGG
GCATTAAACAGCTCCAGGCAAGAGTCCTGGCTGTGGAAAGATACCTACAGGATCAAAAGCTCCTAGGACT
TTGGGGCTGCTCTGGAAAAACCATCTGCACCACTGCTGTGCCTTGGAACTCCACTTGGAGTAATAAATCT
TTTGACCAAATTTGGCAAAACATGACATGGATAGAATGGGAGAGAGAAATTAGCAATTACACAGACCAAA
TATATGGTATACTTACAGAATCGCAGAACCAGCAGGAAAGGAATGAAAAGGATTTGTTAGAATTGGATAA
ATGGGCAAGTCTGTGGAATTGGTTTAGTATAACAAACTGGCTGTGGTATATAAGAATATTTATAATGATA
GTAGGAGGCTTAATAGGTTTAAGAATAATTTTTGCTGTGCTTTCTATAGTAAATAGAGTTAGGCAGGGAT
ACTCACCTTTGTCTTTCCAGATCCCCCTCCATCAGCAGAGGGAACCAGACAGACTCGAAAGAATCGAAGA
AGAAGGTGGCGAGCAAGGCAGAGACAGATCAGTGCGCTTAGTGACCGGATTCTTAGCACTTGCCTGGGAC
GATCTCCGGAGCCTGTGCCTTTTCAGCTACCACCGCTTGAGAGACTTCGTATTGATTGTAGCGAGGACAG
TGGACCAGGGACTGAGACGGGGGTGGGAAGGCCTCAAATATCTGGGGAACCTCCTGATATATTGGAGCCA
GGAACTGAAAATTAGTGCTATCTCTTTGTTTGATACTATAGCAATAGCAGTAGCTGGGTGGACAGATAGG
GTTATAGAAGTAGCACAAGGAGCTTGGCGAGCCATTCTACACATACCTAGAAGAATCAGACAGGGATTAG
AAAGGGCTCTGCTATAA
